Addgene plasmid #158513: pZA35
Purpose: In planta gene expression of Golden gate compatible A. thaliana ZAR1 L17E-6xHA. Km plant selection marker.
Depositing lab: Sophien Kamoun. Depositing organization: Sainsbury Laboratory, Norwich. Publication: A vector system for fast-forward studies of the HOPZ-ACTIVATED RESISTANCE1 (ZAR1) resistosome in the model plant Nicotiana benthamiana. Harant A, Pai H, Sakai T, Kamoun S, Adachi H. Plant Physiol. 2022 Jan 20;188(1):70-80. doi: 10.1093/plphys/kiab471. PubMed 34633454.
Backbone
  Vector backbone: pICH86988
  Backbone manufacturer: https://www.addgene.org/48076/
  Vector type: Plant Expression
Growth in bacteria
  Bacterial resistance: Kanamycin, 50 μg/mL
  Growth temperature: 37°C
  Growth strain: DH5alpha
  Copy number: High Copy
Gene/Insert
  Gene/Insert name: ZAR1-6xHA
  Species: A. thaliana (mustard weed)
  Mutation: L17E
  Entrez Gene: ZAR1 (a.k.a. HOPZ-ACTIVATED RESISTANCE 1, ZAR1)
  Tag / fusion protein: 6xHA (C terminal on insert)
  Cloning method: Restriction Enzyme; 5′ cloning site Unknown (unknown if destroyed)
Terms and licenses: Academic/Nonprofit Terms; Industry Terms: Not Available to Industry
How to cite: pZA35 was a gift from Sophien Kamoun (Addgene plasmid # 158513 ; http://n2t.net/addgene:158513 ; RRID:Addgene_158513)
