[The description below was written by a language model from this plasmid's Addgene catalogue record and pLannotate feature annotations shown in this document.]
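Description:
pZA35 is a binary T-DNA plant expression plasmid of about 11.2 kb, built on the Golden Gate-compatible backbone pICH86988 for in planta expression of an Arabidopsis thaliana ZAR1 variant. The backbone outside the T-DNA borders carries a high-copy ColE1/pUC-type origin for propagation in E. coli. It also carries the pVS1 origin with its RepA replication and StaA stability genes, which normally support maintenance in Agrobacterium. A short incP oriV fragment is also annotated. Bacterial selection relies on an aphA-3 kanamycin resistance gene driven by the bla promoter.

Between the nopaline-type left and right border repeats lie two plant expression units. The first is a NOS promoter–nptII (neo)–NOS terminator cassette that gives kanamycin selection in plant cells. The second is the payload. A CaMV 35S promoter is followed by the TMV Ω translational enhancer and then the ZAR1 (RPP13L4) coding sequence, which is fused at its C terminus to two tandem 3xHA blocks that together form the 6xHA tag. The unit ends with the octopine synthase terminator. The CaMV protein fragment annotated just upstream of the 35S promoter is most likely extended 35S promoter sequence overlapping a viral open reading frame rather than an expressed gene.

The ZAR1 insert carries an L17E substitution, but the record does not state its functional consequence. According to the associated publication title, the plasmid belongs to a vector system for studying the ZAR1 resistosome in Nicotiana benthamiana. The HA tag allows immunodetection of the protein.
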