Features (pLannotate 1.2.2; 20 found; start..end, strand, type, name):
     32..56      +  misc_feature   RB T-DNA repeat: right border repeat from nopaline C58 T-DNA
    179..767     -  rep_origin     ori: high-copy-number ColE1/pMB1/pBR322/pUC origin of replication
    938..1732    -  CDS            KanR: aminoglycoside phosphotransferase; aphA-3; confers resistance to kanamycin
   1733..1837    -  promoter       AmpR promoter: bla
   1854..1914    -  rep_origin     oriV (fragment): incP origin of replication
   2120..2314    -  rep_origin     pVS1 oriV: origin of replication for the Pseudomonas plasmid pVS1 (Heeb et al., 2000)
   2380..3453    -  CDS            pVS1 RepA: replication protein from the Pseudomonas plasmid pVS1 (Heeb et al., 2000)
   3882..4511    -  CDS            pVS1 StaA: stability protein from the Pseudomonas plasmid pVS1 (Heeb et al., 2000)
   4775..4799    +  misc_feature   LB T-DNA repeat: left border repeat from nopaline C58 T-DNA
   5009..5192    +  promoter       NOS promoter: nopaline synthase promoter NOS promoter
   5213..6004    +  CDS            neo: KKA2_KLEPN - Also known as kan, nptII. Experimental evidence at protein level: Swiss-Prot protein existence level 1. Resistance to kanamycin, neomycin, paromomycin, ribostamycin, butirosin and gentamicin B. From Klebsiella pneumoniae.
   6033..6285    +  terminator     NOS terminator: nopaline synthase terminator and poly(A) signal
   6311..7117    +  CDS            IBMP_CAMVB (fragment): Experimental evidence at protein level: Swiss-Prot protein existence level 1. Enhances the ribosomal termination-reinitiation event leading to the translation of major open reading frames on the polycistronic viral RNAs. From Cauliflower mosaic virus (strain Bari 1) (CaMV).
   7301..7646    +  promoter       CaMV 35S promoter: strong constitutive promoter from cauliflower mosaic virus
   7598..7644    +  promoter       minimal CaMV 35S promoter: minimal 35S promoter from cauliflower mosaic virus
   7675..7728    +  misc_feature   TMV Ω: translational enhancer from the tobacco mosaic virus 5'-leader sequence (Gallie et al., 1988)
   7737..10292   +  CDS            RPP13L4: R13L4_ARATH - Also known as ZAR1 From Arabidopsis thaliana (Mouse-ear cress).
  10299..10387   +  CDS            3xHA (fragment): three tandem HA epitope tags
  10401..10489   +  CDS            3xHA (fragment): three tandem HA epitope tags
  10501..11208   +  terminator     OCS terminator: octopine synthase terminator
>Addgene plasmid #158513 | pZA35 | addgene full sequence | sequence record 309673 | Addgene NGS Result
GGGACACGAAGTGGTTTAAACTATCAGTGTTTGACAGGATATATTGGCGGGTAAACCTAAGAGAAAAGAG
CGTTTATTAGAATAATCGGATATTTAAAAGGGCGTGAAAAGGTTTATCCGTTCGTCCATTTGTATGTGCC
AACCACAGGAACCGTAAAAAGGCCGCGTTGCTGGCGTTTTTCCATAGGCTCCGCCCCCCTGACGAGCATC
ACAAAAATCGACGCTCAAGTCAGAGGTGGCGAAACCCGACAGGACTATAAAGATACCAGGCGTTTCCCCC
TGGAAGCTCCCTCGTGCGCTCTCCTGTTCCGACCCTGCCGCTTACCGGATACCTGTCCGCCTTTCTCCCT
TCGGGAAGCGTGGCGCTTTCTCATAGCTCACGCTGTAGGTATCTCAGTTCGGTGTAGGTCGTTCGCTCCA
AGCTGGGCTGTGTGCACGAACCCCCCGTTCAGCCCGACCGCTGCGCCTTATCCGGTAACTATCGTCTTGA
GTCCAACCCGGTAAGACACGACTTATCGCCACTGGCAGCAGCCACTGGTAACAGGATTAGCAGAGCGAGG
TATGTAGGCGGTGCTACAGAGTTCTTGAAGTGGTGGCCTAACTACGGCTACACTAGAAGGACAGTATTTG
GTATCTGCGCTCTGCTGAAGCCAGTTACCTTCGGAAAAAGAGTTGGTAGCTCTTGATCCGGCAAACAAAC
CACCGCTGGTAGCGGTGGTTTTTTTGTTTGCAAGCAGCAGATTACGCGCAGAAAAAAAGGATCTCAAGAA
GATCCTTTGATCTTTTCTACGGGGTCTGACGCTCAGTGGAACGAAAACTCACGTTAAGGGATTTTGGTCA
TGAGATTATCAAAAAGGATCTTCACCTAGATCCTTTTAAATTAAAAATGAAGTTTTAAATCAATCTAAAG
TATATATGAGTAAACTTGGTCTGACAGCTAAAACAATTCATCCAGTAAAATATAATATTTTATTTTCTCC
CAATCAGGCTTGATCCCCAGTAAGTCAAAAAATAGCTCGACATACTGTTCTTCCCCGATATCCTCCCTGA
TCGACCGGACGCAGAAGGCAATGTCATACCACTTGTCCGCCCTGCCGCTTCTCCCAAGATCAATAAAGCC
ACTTACTTTGCCATCTTTCACAAAGATGTTGCTGTCTCCCAGGTCGCCGTGGGAAAAGACAAGTTCCTCT
TCGGGCTTTTCCGTCTTTAAAAAATCATACAGCTCGCGCGGATCTTTAAATGGAGTGTCCTCTTCCCAGT
TTTCGCAATCCACATCGGCCAGATCGTTATTCAGTAAGTAATCCAATTCGGCTAAGCGGCTGTCTAAGCT
ATTCGTATAGGGACAATCCGATATGTCGATGGAGTGAAAGAGCCTGATGCACTCCGCATACAGCTCGATA
ATCTTTTCAGGGCTTTGTTCATCTTCATACTCTTCCGAGCAAAGGACGCCATCGGCCTCACTCATGAGCA
GATTGCTCCAGCCATCATGCCGTTCAAAGTGCAGGACCTTTGGAACAGGCAGCTTTCCTTCCAGCCATAG
CATCATGTCCTTTTCCCGTTCCACATCATAGGTGGTCCCTTTATACCGGCTGTCCGTCATTTTTAAATAT
AGGTTTTCATTTTCTCCCACCAGCTTATATACCTTAGCAGGAGACATTCCTTCCGTATCTTTTGCGCAGC
GGTATTTTTCGATCAGTTTTTTCAATTCCGGTGATATTCTCATTTTAGCCATACTCTTCCTTTTTCAATA
TTATTGAAGCATTTATCAAGGTTATTGTCTCATGAGCGGATACATATTTGAATGTATTTAGAAAAATAAA
CAAATAGGGGTTCCGCGCACGAATTGGCCAGCGCTGCCATTTTTGGGGTGAGGCCGTTCGCGGCCGAGGG
GCGCAGCCCCTGGGGGGATGGGAGCTCGGTGCCTTGATGTGGGCGCCGGCGGTCGAGTGGCGACGGCGCG
GCTTGTCCGCGCCCTGGTAGATTGCCTGGCCGTAGGCCAGCCATTTTTGAGCGGCCAGCGGCCGCGATAG
GCCGACGCGAAGCGGCGGGGCGTAGGGAGCGCAGCGACCGAAGGGTAGGCGCTTTTTGCAGCTCTTCGGC
TGTGCGCTGGCCAGACAGTTATGCACAGGCCAGGCGGGTTTTAAGAGTTTTAATAAGTTTTAAAGAGTTT
TAGGCGGAAAAATCGCCTTTTTTCTCTTTTATATCAGTCACTTACATGTGTGACCGGTTCCCAATGTACG
GCTTTGGGTTCCCAATGTACGGGTTCCGGTTCCCAATGTACGGCTTTGGGTTCCCAATGTACGTGCTATC
CACAGGAAAGAAGCTTTTTCGACCTTTTTCCCCTGCTAGGGCAATTTGCCCTAGCATCTGCTCCGTACAT
TAGGAACCGGCGGATGCTTCGCCCTCGATCAGGTTGCGGTAGCGCATGACTAGGATCGGGCCAGCCTGCC
CCGCCTCCTCCTTCAAATCGTACTCCGGCAGGTCATTTGACCCGATCAGCTTGCGCACGGTGAAACAGAA
CTTCTTGAACTCTCCGGCGCTGCCACTGCGTTCGTAGATCGTCTTGAACAACCATCTGGCTTCTGCCTTG
CCTGCGGCGCGGCGTGCCAGGCGGTAGAGAAAACGGCCGATGCCGGGATCGATCAAAAAGTAATCGGGGT
GAACCGTCAGCACGTCCGGGTTCTTGCCTTCTGTGATCTCGCGGTACATCCAATCAGCTAGCTCGATCTC
GATGTACTCCGGCCGCCCGGTTTCGCTCTTTACGATCTTGTAGCGGCTAATCAAGGCTTCACCCTCGGAT
ACCGTCACCAGGCGGCCGTTCTTGGCCTTCTTCGTACGCTGCATGGCAACGTGCGTGGTGTTTAACCGAA
TGCAGGTTTCTACCAGGTCGTCTTTCTGCTTTCCGCCATCGGCTCGCCGGCAGAACTTGAGTACGTCCGC
AACGTGTGGACGGAACACGCGGCCGGGCTTGTCTCCCTTCCCTTCCCGGTATCGGTTCATGGATTCGGTT
AGATGGGAAACCGCCATCAGTACCAGGTCGTAATCCCACACACTGGCCATGCCGGCCGGCCCTGCGGAAA
CCTCTACGTGCCCGTCTGGAAGCTCGTAGCGGATCACCTCGCCAGCTCGTCGGTCACGCTTCGACAGACG
GAAAACGGCCACGTCCATGATGCTGCGACTATCGCGGGTGCCCACGTCATAGAGCATCGGAACGAAAAAA
TCTGGTTGCTCGTCGCCCTTGGGCGGCTTCCTAATCGACGACGCACCGGCTGCCGGCGGTTGCCGGGATT
CTTTGCGGATTCGATCAGCGGCCGCTTGCCACGATTCACCGGGGCGTGCTTCTGCCTCGATGCGTTGCCG
CTGGGCGGCCTGCGCGGCCTTCAACTTCTCCACCAGGTCATCACCCAGCGCCGCGCCGATTTGTACCGGG
CCGGATGGTTTGCGACCGCTCACGCCGATTCCTCGGGCTTGGGGGTTCCAGTGCCATTGCAGGGCCGGCA
GACAACCCAGCCGCTTACGCCTGGCCAACCGCCCGTTCCTCCACACATGGGGCATTCCACGGCGTCGGTG
CCTGGTTGTTCTTGATTTTCCATGCCGCCTCCTTTAGCCGCTAAAATTCATCTACTCATTTATTCATTTG
CTCATTTACTCTGGTAGCTGCGCGATGTATTCAGATAGCAGCTCGGTAATGGTCTTGCCTTGGCGTACCG
CGTACATCTTCAGCTTGGTGTGATCCTCCGCCGGCAACTGAAAGTTGACCCGCTTCATGGCTGGCGTGTC
TGCCAGGCTGGCCAACGTTGCAGCCTTGCTGCTGCGTGCGCTCGGACGGCCGGCACTTAGCGTGTTTGTG
CTTTTGCTCATTTTCTCTTTACCTCATTAACTCAAATGAGTTTTGATTTAATTTCAGCGGCCAGCGCCTG
GACCTCGCGGGCAGCGTCGCCCTCGGGTTCTGATTCAAGAACGGTTGTGCCGGCGGCGGCAGTGCCTGGG
TAGCTCACGCGCTGCGTGATACGGGACTCAAGAATGGGCAGCTCGTACCCGGCCAGCGCCTCGGCAACCT
CACCGCCGATGCGCGTGCCTTTGATCGCCCGCGACACGACAAAGGCCGCTTGTAGCCTTCCATCCGTGAC
CTCAATGCGCTGCTTAACCAGCTCCACCAGGTCGGCGGTGGCCCATATGTCGTAAGGGCTTGGCTGCACC
GGAATCAGCACGAAGTCGGCTGCCTTGATCGCGGACACAGCCAAGTCCGCCGCCTGGGGCGCTCCGTCGA
TCACTACGAAGTCGCGCCGGCCGATGGCCTTCACGTCGCGGTCAATCGTCGGGCGGTCGATGCCGACAAC
GGTTAGCGGTTGATCTTCCCGCACGGCCGCCCAATCGCGGGCACTGCCCTGGGGATCGGAATCGACTAAC
AGAACATCGGCCCCGGCGAGTTGCAGGGCGCGGGCTAGATGGGTTGCGATGGTCGTCTTGCCTGACCCGC
CTTTCTGGTTAAGTACAGCGATAACCTTCATGCGTTCCCCTTGCGTATTTGTTTATTTACTCATCGCATC
ATATACGCAGCGACCGCATGACGCAAGCTGTTTTACTCAAATACACATCACCTTTTTAGACGGCGGCGCT
CGGTTTCTTCAGCGGCCAAGCTGGCCGGCCAGGCCGCCAGCTTGGCATCAGACAAACCGGCCAGGATTTC
ATGCAGCCGCACGGCTGATGGGCTGCCTGTATCGAGTGGTGATTTTGTGCCGAGCTGCCGGTCGGGGAGC
TGTTGGCTGGCTGGTGGCAGGATATATTGTGGTGTAAACAAATTGACGCTTAGACAACTTAATAACACAT
TGCGGACGTTTTTAATGTACTGGGGTGGATGCAGTGGGCCCCACTCTGTGTGCCGAATTCGGATCCGGAG
AGCGGAGAATTAAGGGAGTCACGTTATGACCCCCGCCGATGACGCGGGACAAGCCGTTTTACGTTTGGAA
CTGACAGAACCGCAACGTTGAAGGAGCCACTCAGCCGCGGGTTTCTGGAGTTTAATGAGCTAAGCACATA
CGTCAGAAACCATTATTGCGCGTTCAAAAGTCGCCTAAGGTCACTATCAGCTAGCAAATATTTCTTGTCA
AAAATGCTCCACTGACGTTCCATAAATTCCCCTCGGTATCCAATTAGAGTCTCATATTCACTCTCAATCC
AAATAATCTGCACCGGATCTGGATCGTTTCGCATGATTGAACAAGATGGATTGCACGCAGGTTCTCCGGC
CGCTTGGGTGGAGAGGCTATTCGGCTATGACTGGGCACAACAGACAATCGGCTGCTCTGATGCCGCCGTG
TTCCGGCTGTCAGCGCAGGGGCGCCCGGTTCTTTTTGTCAAGACCGACCTGTCCGGTGCCCTGAATGAAC
TCCAGGACGAGGCAGCGCGGCTATCGTGGCTGGCCACGACGGGCGTTCCTTGCGCAGCTGTGCTCGACGT
TGTCACTGAAGCGGGAAGGGACTGGCTGCTATTGGGCGAAGTGCCGGGGCAGGATCTCCTGTCATCTCAC
CTTGCTCCTGCCGAGAAAGTATCCATCATGGCTGATGCAATGCGGCGGCTGCATACGCTTGATCCGGCTA
CCTGCCCATTCGACCACCAAGCGAAACATCGCATCGAGCGAGCACGTACTCGGATGGAAGCCGGTCTTGT
CGATCAGGATGATCTGGACGAAGAGCATCAGGGGCTCGCGCCAGCCGAACTGTTCGCCAGGCTCAAGGCG
CGTATGCCCGACGGCGAGGATCTCGTCGTGACTCATGGCGATGCCTGCTTGCCGAATATCATGGTGGAAA
ATGGCCGCTTTTCTGGATTCATCGACTGTGGCCGGCTGGGTGTGGCGGACCGCTATCAGGACATAGCGTT
GGCTACCCGTGATATTGCTGAAGAGCTTGGCGGCGAATGGGCTGACCGCTTCCTCGTGCTTTACGGTATC
GCCGCTCCCGATTCGCAGCGCATCGCCTTCTATCGCCTTCTTGACGAGTTCTTCTGAGCGGGTCTGGATC
TAGAGTCAAGCAGATCGTTCAAACATTTGGCAATAAAGTTTCTTAAGATTGAATCCTGTTGCCGGTCTTG
CGATGATTATCATATAATTTCTGTTGAATTACGTTAAGCATGTAATAATTAACATGTAATGCATGACGTT
ATTTATGAGATGGGTTTTTATGATTAGAGTCCCGCAATTATACATTTAATACGCGATAGAAAACAAAATA
TAGCGCGCAAACTAGGATAAATTATCGCGCGCGGTGTCATCTATGTTACTAGATCGACGCTGCAAGAATT
CAAGCTTGGAGGAATTCCAATCCCACAAAAATCTGAGCTTAACAGCACAGTTGCTCCTCTCAGAGCAGAA
TCGGGTATTCAACACCCTCATATCAACTACTACGTTGTGTATAACGGTCCACATGCCGGTATATACGATG
ACTGGGGTTGTACAAAGGCGGCAACAAACGGCGTTCCCGGAGTTGCACACAAGAAATTTGCCACTATTAC
AGAGGCAAGAGCAGCAGCTGACGCGTACACAACAAGTCAGCAAACAGACAGGTTGAACTTCATCCCCAAA
GGAGAAGCTCAACTCAAGCCCAAGAGCTTTGCTAAGGCCCTAACAAGCCCACCAAAGCAAAAAGCCCACT
GGCTCACGCTAGGAACCAAAAGGCCCAGCAGTGATCCAGCCCCAAAAGAGATCTCCTTTGCCCCGGAGAT
TACAATGGACGATTTCCTCTATCTTTACGATCTAGGAAGGAAGTTCGAAGGTGAAGGTGACGACACTATG
TTCACCACTGATAATGAGAAGGTTAGCCTCTTCAATTTCAGAAAGAATGCTGACCCACAGATGGTTAGAG
AGGCCTACGCAGCAAGTCTCATCAAGACGATCTACCCGAGTAACAATCTCCAGGAGATCAAATACCTTCC
CAAGAAGGTTAAAGATGCAGTCAAAAGATTCAGGACTAATTGCATCAAGAACACAGAGAAAGACATATTT
CTCAAGATCAGAAGTACTATTCCAGTATGGACGATTCAAGGCTTGCTTCATAAACCAAGGCAAGTAATAG
AGATTGGAGTCTCTAAAAAGGTAGTTCCTACTGAATCTAAGGCCATGCATGGAGTCTAAGATTCAAATCG
AGGATCTAACAGAACTCGCCGTCAAGACTGGCGAACAGTTCATACAGAGTCTTTTACGACTCAATGACAA
GAAGAAAATCTTCGTCAACATGGTGGAGCACGACACTCTGGTCTACTCCAAAAATGTCAAAGATACAGTC
TCAGAAGATCAAAGGGCTATTGAGACTTTTCAACAAAGGATAATTTCGGGAAACCTCCTCGGATTCCATT
GCCCAGCTATCTGTCACTTCATCGAAAGGACAGTAGAAAAGGAAGGTGGCTCCTACAAATGCCATCATTG
CGATAAAGGAAAGGCTATCATTCAAGATCTCTCTGCCGACAGTGGTCCCAAAGATGGACCCCCACCCACG
AGGAGCATCGTGGAAAAAGAAGAGGTTCCAACCACGTCTACAAAGCAAGTGGATTGATGTGACATCTCCA
CTGACGTAAGGGATGACGCACAATCCCACTATCCTTCGCAAGACCCTTCCTCTATATAAGGAAGTTCATT
TCATTTGGAGAGGACACGCTCGAGTATAAGAGCTCATTTTTACAACAATTACCAACAACAACAAACAACA
AACAACATTACAATTACATTTACAATTATCGATACAATGGTGGACGCTGTTGTAACAGTGTTTTTAGAGA
AAACCTTGAACATCGAAGAAGAAAAAGGCCGAACCGTATCGGACTACCGAAAACAGTTGGAAGATTTGCA
AAGCGAATTGAAATATATGCAGTCTTTTCTCAAGGATGCAGAGAGGCAGAAGAGAACTAATGAAACGTTG
CGTACTCTTGTTGCGGATTTACGAGAACTGGTTTACGAAGCTGAGGATATACTTGTGGATTGTCAGCTCG
CGGATGGTGATGATGGGAACGAGCAAAGGTCATCAAATGCGTGGCTTTCGCGGCTTCATCCTGCCCGGGT
TCCGTTGCAGTACAAGAAAAGCAAACGTTTGCAAGAGATCAATGAGAGGATAACGAAAATAAAGAGTCAA
GTAGAGCCTTATTTCGAATTCATAACGCCGAGTAATGTTGGAAGAGATAATGGAACTGATCGGTGGAGCT
CTCCGGTGTATGATCATACTCAGGTGGTTGGTTTGGAAGGAGATAAAAGAAAAATCAAGGAGTGGCTCTT
TCGATCAAACGACAGCCAGCTTTTGATAATGGCCTTTGTTGGGATGGGAGGGCTAGGTAAAACTACAATC
GCTCAAGAAGTGTTCAATGACAAAGAGATCGAACATCGTTTCGAAAGAAGGATATGGGTGTCTGTGTCCC
AGACTTTTACTGAAGAACAGATCATGAGAAGCATATTGAGGAACTTGGGGGACGCGAGTGTTGGAGATGA
TATTGGAACATTGCTGAGAAAAATCCAGCAGTATCTTTTGGGGAAAAGGTACTTGATAGTTATGGACGAT
GTATGGGACAAGAATTTGAGCTGGTGGGACAAGATCTACCAAGGACTGCCTAGAGGACAAGGAGGTAGCG
TTATCGTGACCACAAGGTCGGAATCTGTAGCGAAAAGGGTGCAAGCGAGAGACGACAAGACTCACCGTCC
AGAGCTCCTTAGTCCTGATAACAGTTGGCTGCTGTTTTGTAATGTGGCATTTGCAGCAAATGACGGTACT
TGTGAGCGTCCCGAGCTAGAGGATGTTGGCAAGGAGATTGTAACGAAATGCAAAGGTTTGCCTTTGACAA
TCAAAGCGGTTGGTGGGTTACTTCTGTGCAAAGACCATGTCTATCATGAATGGAGACGAATTGCAGAGCA
TTTTCAGGATGAGCTAAGAGGAAACACTTCTGAAACTGACAATGTTATGTCATCTCTGCAGTTGAGCTAC
GATGAACTCCCTTCCCACCTTAAGTCGTGCATTCTCACGCTTTCGCTCTATCCAGAGGACTGTGTTATAC
CAAAACAACAACTAGTACATGGATGGATCGGAGAAGGTTTTGTCATGTGGAGAAACGGAAGATCTGCAAC
TGAATCTGGAGAGGACTGCTTTTCCGGGCTCACAAACAGGTGTCTAATAGAAGTTGTAGACAAAACCTAT
AGCGGAACCATCATCACTTGCAAGATTCATGACATGGTTCGTGATTTGGTGATCGATATAGCCAAGAAGG
ATTCGTTCTCTAACCCGGAAGGCCTCAACTGTCGTCACCTTGGGATTAGTGGAAACTTTGATGAGAAGCA
GATCAAAGTTAACCATAAGCTGAGAGGCGTAGTGTCAACAACTAAGACAGGTGAAGTGAACAAGCTCAAC
TCAGACTTAGCTAAGAAATTCACAGACTGCAAATATCTTCGGGTTCTCGATATCTCGAAATCCATATTTG
ATGCTCCTCTGTCTGAGATTTTGGATGAGATTGCAAGCCTTCAACACTTAGCATGTCTTAGTTTGAGCAA
CACACATCCGTTGATCCAGTTTCCTCGTTCCATGGAAGATCTCCACAACCTTCAGATTCTAGACGCAAGC
TACTGTCAGAATCTGAAACAACTTCAACCTTGCATCGTCTTGTTCAAGAAACTCCTTGTACTTGACATGA
CGAACTGTGGATCCCTTGAATGCTTCCCCAAGGGTATCGGAAGTCTCGTGAAGCTCGAAGTTCTGTTGGG
ATTTAAGCCAGCCAGGTCCAACAATGGGTGCAAGCTCAGTGAAGTGAAAAATCTCACAAACCTTCGGAAA
CTTGGTCTTTCTCTGACTCGTGGCGATCAGATAGAAGAGGAGGAGCTTGATTCTTTGATAAACCTAAGCA
AGCTGATGTCCATTTCGATCAACTGCTATGATAGCTACGGCGATGATCTCATAACCAAAATAGACGCCCT
TACTCCTCCACACCAGCTCCATGAGCTTTCTCTACAATTCTATCCTGGAAAGTCGAGTCCATCGTGGTTG
AGTCCTCACAAGCTTCCGATGTTGAGGTACATGTCAATATGTTCAGGTAATTTGGTGAAAATGCAGGAAC
CATTCTGGGGAAACGAGAATACTCACTGGAGAATTGAAGGTTTAATGTTAAGTTCATTGTCGGACCTAGA
CATGGACTGGGAAGTGCTGCAACAGTCAATGCCGTACCTGAGGACCGTGACCGCAAACTGGTGTCCAGAG
CTAGAGTCTTTCGCGATTGAAGATGTTGGCTTTAGAGGCGGAGTGTGGATGAAAACACCATTGCACAGAA
CCGGTTCGTACCCATACGATGTTCCTGACTATGCGGGCTATCCCTATGACGTCCCGGACTATGCAGGATT
GTATCCATATGACGTTCCAGATTACGCCACTAGAGCTGCTTACCCATACGATGTTCCTGACTATGCGGGC
TATCCCTATGACGTCCCGGACTATGCAGGATTGTATCCATATGACGTTCCAGATTACGCCTGAGCTTGTC
CTGCTTTAATGAGATATGCGAGAAGCCTATGATCGCATGATATTTGCTTTCAATTCTGTTGTGCACGTTG
TAAAAAACCTGAGCATGTGTAGCTCAGATCCTTACCGCCGGTTTCGGTTCATTCTAATGAATATATCACC
CGTTACTATCGTATTTTTATGAATAATATTCTCCGTTCAATTTACTGATTGTACCCTACTACTTATATGT
ACAATATTAAAATGAAAACAATATATTGTGCTGAATAGGTTTATAGCGACATCTATGATAGAGCGCCACA
ATAACAAACAATTGCGTTTTATTATTACAAATCCAATTTTAAAAAAAGCGGCAGAACCGGTCAAACCTAA
AAGACTGATTACATAAATCTTATTCAAATTTCAAAAGTGCCCCAGGGGCTAGTATCTACGACACACCGAG
CGGCGAACTAATAACGCTCACTGAAGGGAACTCCGGTTCCCCGCCGGCGCGCATGGGTGAGATTCCTTGA
AGTTGAGTATTGGCCGTCCGCTCTACCGAAAGTTACGGGCACCATTCAACCCGGTCCAGCACGGCGGCCG
GGTAACCGACTTGCTGCCCCGAGAATTATGCAGCATTTTTTTGGTGTATGTGGGCCCCAAATGAAGTGCA
GGTCAAACCTTGACAGTGACGACAAATCGTTGGGCGGGTCCAGGGCGAATTTTGCGACAACATGTCGAGG
CTCAGCAGGACCGCTACTAGAGGATGCACATGTGACCGA
